>Addgene plasmid #157347 | pD649-HAsp-SIRPA-COMP5AP-AviTag-9xHis | depositor full sequence | sequence record 303803 | Full Sequence
TTTCAATATTATTGAAGCATTTATCAGGGTTATTGTCTCATGAGCGGATACATATTTGAATGTATTTAGA
AAAATAAACAAATAGGGGTCAGTGTTACAACCAATTAACCAATTCTGAACATTATCGCGAGCCCATTTAT
ACCTGAATATGGCTCATAACACCCCTTGCTCATGACCAAAATCCCTTAACGTGAGTTACGCGCGCGTCGT
TCCACTGAGCGTCAGACCCCGTAGAAAAGATCAAAGGATCTTCTTGAGATCCTTTTTTTCTGCGCGTAAT
CTGCTGCTTGCAAACAAAAAAACCACCGCTACCAGCGGTGGTTTGTTTGCCGGATCAAGAGCTACCAACT
CTTTTTCCGAAGGTAACTGGCTTCAGCAGAGCGCAGATACCAAATACTGTTCTTCTAGTGTAGCCGTAGT
TAGCCCACCACTTCAAGAACTCTGTAGCACCGCCTACATACCTCGCTCTGCTAATCCTGTTACCAGTGGC
TGCTGCCAGTGGCGATAAGTCGTGTCTTACCGGGTTGGACTCAAGACGATAGTTACCGGATAAGGCGCAG
CGGTCGGGCTGAACGGGGGGTTCGTGCACACAGCCCAGCTTGGAGCGAACGACCTACACCGAACTGAGAT
ACCTACAGCGTGAGCTATGAGAAAGCGCCACGCTTCCCGAAGGGAGAAAGGCGGACAGGTATCCGGTAAG
CGGCAGGGTCGGAACAGGAGAGCGCACGAGGGAGCTTCCAGGGGGAAACGCCTGGTATCTTTATAGTCCT
GTCGGGTTTCGCCACCTCTGACTTGAGCGTCGATTTTTGTGATGCTCGTCAGGGGGGCGGAGCCTATGGA
AAAACGCCAGCAACGCGGCCTTTTTACGGTTCCTGGCCTTTTGCTGGCCTTTTGCTCACATGTTCTTTCC
TGCGTTATCCCCTGATTCTGTGGATAACCGTATTACCGCCTTTGAGTGAGCTGATACCGCTCGCCGCAGC
CGAACGACCGAGCGCAGCGAGTCAGTGAGCGAGGAAGCGGAAGGCGAGAGTAGGGAACTGCCAGGCATCA
AACTAAGCAGAAGGCCCCTGACGGATGGCCTTTTTGCGTTTCTACAAACTCTTTCTGTGTTGTAAAACGA
CGGCCAGTCTTAAGCTCGGGCCCCCTGGGCGGTTCTGATAACGAGTAATCGTTAATCCGCAAATAACGTA
AAAACCCGCTTCGGCGGGTTTTTTTATGGGGGGAGTTTAGGGAAAGAGCATTTGTCAGAATATTTAAGGG
CGCCTGTCACTTTGCTTGATATATGAGAATTATTTAACCTTATAAATGAGAAAAAAGCAACGCACTTTAA
ATAAGATACGTTGCTTTTTCGATTGATGAACACCTATAATTAAACTATTCATCTATTATTTATGATTTTT
TGTATATACAATATTTCTAGTTTGTTAAAGAGAATTAAGAAAATAAATCTCGAAAATAATAAAGGGAAAA
TCAGTTTTTGATATCAAAATTATACATGTCAACGATAATACAAAATATAATACAAACTATAAGATGTTAT
CAGTATTTATTATCATTTAGAATAAATTTTGTGTCGCCCTTAATTGTGAGCGGATAACAATTACGAGCTT
CATGCACAGTGGCGTTGACTCAATATTGGCCATTAGCCATATTATTCATTGGTTATATAGCATAAATCAA
TATTGGCTATTGGCCATTGCATACGTTGTATCTATATCATAATATGTACATTTATATTGGCTCATGTCCA
ATATGACCGCCATGTTGGCATTGATTATTGACTAGTTATTAATAGTAATCAATTACGGGGTCATTAGTTC
ATAGCCCATATATGGAGTTCCGCGTTACATAACTTACGGTAAATGGCCCGCCTGGCTGACCGCCCAACGA
CCCCCGCCCATTGACGTCAATAATGACGTATGTTCCCATAGTAACGCCAATAGGGACTTTCCATTGACGT
CAATGGGTGGAGTATTTACGGTAAACTGCCCACTTGGCAGTACATCAAGTGTATCATATGCCAAGTACGC
CCCCTATTGACGTCAATGACGGTAAATGGCCCGCCTGGCATTATGCCCAGTACATGACCTTATGGGACTT
TCCTACTTGGCAGTACATCTACGTATTAGTCATCGCTATTACCATGGTGATGCGGTTTTGGCAGTACATC
AATGGGCGTGGATAGCGGTTTGACTCACGGGGATTTCCAAGTCTCCACCCCATTGACGTCAATGGGAGTT
TGTTTTGGCACCAAAATCAACGGGACTTTCCAAAATGTCGTAACAACTCCGCCCCATTGACGCAAATGGG
CGGTAGGCGTGTACGGTGGGAGGTCTATATAAGCAGAGCTCGTTTAGTGAACCGTCAGATCGCCTGGAGA
CGCCATCCACGCTGTTTTGACCTCCATAGAAGACACCGGGACCGATCCAGCCTCCGCGGCCGGGAACGGT
GCATTGGAACGCGGATTCCCCGTGCCAAGAGTGACGTAAGTACCGCCTATAGAGTCTATAGGCCCACCCC
CTTGGCTTCGTTAGAACGCGGCTACAATTAATACATAACCTTATGTATCATACACATACGATTTAGGTGA
CACTATAGAATAACATCCACTTTGCCTTTCTCTCCACAGGTGTCCACTCCCAGGTCCAACTGCACCTCGG
TTCTATCGAAAACGCGCCTGCTAGCGCCACCATGAAGACCATCATTGCCCTGAGCTACATCTTCTGCCTG
GTGTTCGCTGCGGCCGCCGAAGAGGAACTGCAAGTGATCCAGCCTGACAAGTCTGTGCTGGTGGCTGCCG
GCGAAACAGCCACACTGAGATGTACCGCCACCTCTCTGATCCCTGTGGGCCCTATTCAGTGGTTTAGAGG
CGCCGGACCTGGCAGAGAGCTGATCTACAATCAGAAAGAGGGACACTTCCCCAGAGTGACCACCGTGTCC
GACCTGACCAAGCGGAACAACATGGACTTCAGCATCCGGATCGGCAACATCACACCAGCCGATGCCGGCA
CCTACTACTGCGTGAAGTTTAGAAAGGGCAGCCCCGACGACGTGGAATTCAAATCTGGCGCCGGAACAGA
GCTGTCTGTGCGGGCTAAACCTAGCGCTCCTGTGGTTTCTGGACCTGCCGCTAGAGCTACACCTCAGCAC
ACCGTGTCTTTTACCTGCGAGAGCCACGGCTTCAGCCCCAGAGATATCACCCTGAAGTGGTTCAAGAACG
GCAACGAGCTGAGCGACTTCCAGACCAATGTGGACCCTGTGGGAGAGAGCGTGTCCTACTCTATCCACAG
CACAGCCAAGGTGGTGCTGACCAGAGAAGATGTGCACTCCCAAGTGATCTGCGAGGTGGCCCATGTGACA
CTGCAAGGCGATCCTCTGAGAGGCACCGCCAACCTGAGCGAGACAATCAGAGTGCCTCCTACACTGGAAG
TGACCCAGCAGCCTGTCAGAGCCGAGAATCAAGTGAACGTGACCTGCCAAGTGCGGAAGTTCTACCCTCA
GAGACTGCAGCTGACCTGGCTGGAAAACGGCAATGTGTCCAGAACCGAGACAGCCAGCACCGTGACAGAG
AACAAGGACGGCACATACAACTGGATGAGCTGGCTGCTGGTCAATGTGTCTGCCCACAGAGATGACGTGA
AGCTGACATGCCAGGTGGAACACGATGGACAGCCTGCCGTGTCTAAGAGCCACGACCTGAAAGTGTCTGC
TCACCCCAAAGAGCAGGGCTCTAACACAGCCGCCGAGAACACAGGCAGCAACGAGCGGAACATCTATGGC
GCGCCGGAAGATCAAGTTGATCCAAGATTGATTGATGGCAAGGGCGGATCTCTGGAGGTGCTGTTCCAGG
GACCAGGCGGAAGCGGCAATCCCGGCGGCGATCTGGCCCCCCAGATGCTGCGCGAGCTGCAGGAGACCAA
TGCCGCCCTGCAGGACGTGCGCGAGCTGCTGCGCCACCGCGTGAAGGAGATCACCTTCCTGAAGAACACC
GTGATGGAGTGCGACGCCTGCGGTATGCAGCCCTCTAGAGGCTCCGGCTCCATCATCCCAGTTGAGGAGG
AGAACCCGGACTTCTGGAACCGCGAGGCAGCCGAGGCCCTGGGTGCCGCCAAGAAGCTGCAGCCTGCACA
GACAGCCGCCAAGAACCTCATCATCTTCCTGGGCGATGGGATGGGGGTGTCTACGGTGACAGCTGCCAGG
ATCCTAAAAGGGCAGAAGAAGGACAAACTGGGGCCTGAGATACCCCTGGCCATGGACCGCTTCCCATATG
TGGCTCTGTCCAAGACATACAATGTAGACAAACATGTGCCAGACAGTGGAGCCACAGCCACGGCCTACCT
GTGCGGGGTCAAGGGCAACTTCCAGACCATTGGCTTGAGTGCAGCCGCCCGCTTTAACCAGTGCAACACG
ACACGCGGCAACGAGGTCATCTCCGTGATGAATCGGGCCAAGAAAGCAGGGAAGTCAGTGGGAGTGGTAA
CCACCACACGAGTGCAGCACGCCTCGCCAGCCGGCACCTACGCCCACACGGTGAACCGCAACTGGTACTC
GGACGCCGACGTGCCTGCCTCGGCCCGCCAGGAGGGGTGCCAGGACATCGCTACGCAGCTCATCTCCAAC
ATGGACATTGACGTGATCCTAGGTGGAGGCCGAAAGTACATGTTTCGCATGGGAACCCCAGACCCTGAGT
ACCCAGATGACTACAGCCAAGGTGGGACCAGGCTGGACGGGAAGAATCTGGTGCAGGAATGGCTGGCGAA
GCGCCAGGGTGCCCGGTATGTGTGGAACCGCACTGAGCTCATGCAGGCTTCCCTGGACCCGTCTGTGACC
CATCTCATGGGTCTCTTTGAGCCTGGAGACATGAAATACGAGATCCACCGAGACTCCACACTGGACCCCT
CCCTGATGGAGATGACAGAGGCTGCCCTGCGCCTGCTGAGCAGGAACCCCCGCGGCTTCTTCCTCTTCGT
GGAGGGTGGTCGCATCGACCATGGTCATCATGAAAGCAGGGCTTACCGGGCACTGACTGAGACGATCATG
TTCGACGACGCCATTGAGAGGGCGGGCCAGCTCACCAGCGAGGAGGACACGCTGAGCCTCGTCACTGCCG
ACCACTCCCACGTCTTCTCCTTCGGAGGCTACCCCCTGCGAGGGAGCTCCATCTTCGGGCTGGCCCCTGG
CAAGGCCCGGGACAGGAAGGCCTACACGGTCCTCCTATACGGAAACGGTCCAGGCTATGTGCTCAAGGAC
GGCGCCCGGCCGGATGTTACCGAGAGCGAGAGCGGGAGCCCCGAGTATCGGCAGCAGTCAGCAGTGCCCC
TGGACGAAGAGACCCACGCAGGCGAGGACGTGGCGGTGTTCGCGCGCGGCCCGCAGGCGCACCTGGTTCA
CGGCGTGCAGGAGCAGACCTTCATAGCGCACGTCATGGCCTTCGCCGCCTGCCTGGAGCCCTACACCGCC
TGCGACCTGGCGCCCCCCGCCGGCACCACCGACGCCGCGCACCCGGGTGGCGGAGGACTGAACGACATCT
TCGAGGCTCAGAAAATCGAATGGCACGAACATCACCATCACCATCACCATCACCATTAAGGCCGGCCTGT
AGTCACTGGCACAACGCGTTACCCGGTAAGCCAATCGGGTATACACGGTCGTCATACTGCAGACAGGGTT
CTTCTACTTTGCAAGATAGTCTTGAGTAGTAAAATAAATAGATAGAGAAAATCAGCCTCGACTGTGCCTT
CTAGTTGCCAGCCATCTGTTGTTTGCCCCTCCCCCGTGCCTTCCTTGACCCTGGAAGGTGCCACTCCCAC
TGTCCTTTCCTAATAAAATGAGGAAATTGCATCACAACACTCAACCCTATCTCGGTCTATTCTTTTGATT
TATAAGGGATTTTGCCGATTTCGGCCTATTGGTTAAAAAATGAGCTGATTTAACAAAAATTTAACGCGAA
TTAATTCTGTGGAATGTGTGTCAGTTAGGGTGTGGAAAGTCCCCAGGCTCCCCAGCAGGCAGAAGTATGC
AAAGCATGCATCTCAATTAGTCAGCAACCAGGTGTGGAAAGTCCCCAGGCTCCCCAGCAGGCAGAAGTAT
GCAAAGCATGCATCTCAATTAGTCAGCAACCATAGTCCCGCCCCTAACTCCGCCCATCCCGCCCCTAACT
CCGCCCAGTTCCGCCCATTCTCCGCCCCATGGCTGACTAATTTTTTTTATTTATGCAGAGGCCGAGGCCG
CCTCTGCCTCTGAGCTATTCCAGAAGTAGTGAGGAGGCTTTTTTGGAGGCCTAGGCTTTTGCAAAAAGCT
CCCGGGAGCTTGTATATCCATTTTCGGATCTGATCAGCACGTGTTGACAATTAATCATCGGCATAGTATA
TCGGCATAGTATAATACGACAAGGTGAGGAACTAAACCATGACCGAGTACAAGCCCACGGTGCGCCTCGC
CACCCGCGACGACGTCCCCAGGGCCGTACGCACCCTCGCCGCCGCGTTCGCCGACTACCCCGCCACGCGC
CACACCGTCGATCCGGACCGCCACATCGAGCGGGTCACCGAGCTGCAAGAACTCTTCCTCACGCGCGTCG
GGCTCGACATCGGCAAGGTGTGGGTCGCGGACGACGGCGCCGCGGTGGCGGTCTGGACCACGCCGGAGAG
CGTCGAAGCGGGGGCGGTGTTCGCCGAGATCGGCCCGCGCATGGCCGAGTTGAGCGGTTCCCGGCTGGCC
GCGCAGCAACAGATGGAAGGCCTCCTGGCGCCGCACCGGCCCAAGGAGCCCGCGTGGTTCCTGGCCACCG
TCGGCGTCTCGCCCGACCACCAGGGCAAGGGTCTGGGCAGCGCCGTCGTGCTCCCCGGAGTGGAGGCGGC
CGAGCGCGCCGGGGTGCCCGCCTTCCTGGAGACATCCGCGCCCCGCAACCTCCCCTTCTACGAGCGGCTC
GGCTTCACCGTCACCGCCGACGTCGAGGTGCCCGAAGGACCGCGCACCTGGTGCATGACCCGCAAGCCCG
GTGCCTGACACGTGCTACGAGATTTCGATTCCACCGCCGCCTTCTATGAAAGGTTGGGCTTCGGAATCGT
TTTCCGGGACGCCGGCTGGATGATCCTCCAGCGCGGGGATCTCATGCTGGAGTTCTTCGCCCACCCCAAC
TTGTTTATTGCAGCTTATAATGGTTACAAATAAAGCAATAGCATCACAAATTTCACAAATAAAGCATTTT
TTTCACTGCATTCTAGTTGTGGTTTGTCCAAACTCATCAATGTATCTTATCATGTCTGTATACCGTCGAC
CTCTAGCTAGAGCTTGGCGTAATCATGGTCATTACCAATGCTTAATCAGTGAGGCACCTATCTCAGCGAT
CTGTCTATTTCGTTCATCCATAGTTGCCTGACTCCCCGTCGTGTAGATAACTACGATACGGGAGGGCTTA
CCATCTGGCCCCAGCGCTGCGATGATACCGCGAGAACCACGCTCACCGGCTCCGGATTTATCAGCAATAA
ACCAGCCAGCCGGAAGGGCCGAGCGCAGAAGTGGTCCTGCAACTTTATCCGCCTCCATCCAGTCTATTAA
TTGTTGCCGGGAAGCTAGAGTAAGTAGTTCGCCAGTTAATAGTTTGCGCAACGTTGTTGCCATCGCTACA
GGCATCGTGGTGTCACGCTCGTCGTTTGGTATGGCTTCATTCAGCTCCGGTTCCCAACGATCAAGGCGAG
TTACATGATCCCCCATGTTGTGCAAAAAAGCGGTTAGCTCCTTCGGTCCTCCGATCGTTGTCAGAAGTAA
GTTGGCCGCAGTGTTATCACTCATGGTTATGGCAGCACTGCATAATTCTCTTACTGTCATGCCATCCGTA
AGATGCTTTTCTGTGACTGGTGAGTACTCAACCAAGTCATTCTGAGAATAGTGTATGCGGCGACCGAGTT
GCTCTTGCCCGGCGTCAATACGGGATAATACCGCGCCACATAGCAGAACTTTAAAAGTGCTCATCATTGG
AAAACGTTCTTCGGGGCGAAAACTCTCAAGGATCTTACCGCTGTTGAGATCCAGTTCGATGTAACCCACT
CGTGCACCCAACTGATCTTCAGCATCTTTTACTTTCACCAGCGTTTCTGGGTGAGCAAAAACAGGAAGGC
AAAATGCCGCAAAAAAGGGAATAAGGGCGACACGGAAATGTTGAATACTCATATTCTTCCTT
Features (pLannotate 1.2.2; 24 found; start..end, strand, type, name):
    119..143     -  CDS            KanR (fragment): aminoglycoside phosphotransferase; aph(3')-Ia; confers resistance to kanamycin
    254..842     +  rep_origin     ori: high-copy-number ColE1/pMB1/pBR322/pUC origin of replication
   1067..1084    +  terminator     rrnB T2 terminator (fragment): transcription terminator T2 from the E. coli rrnB gene
   1109..1128    -  CDS            lacZα (fragment): LacZα fragment of β-galactosidase; lacZ fragment
   1584..1600    +  protein_bind   lac operator: The lac repressor binds to the lac operator to inhibit transcription in E. coli. This inhibition can be relieved by adding lactose or isopropyl-β-D-thiogalactopyranoside (IPTG). lac repressor encoded by lacI
   1843..2146    +  enhancer       CMV enhancer: human cytomegalovirus immediate early enhancer
   2147..2350    +  promoter       CMV promoter: human cytomegalovirus (CMV) immediate early promoter
   2486..2529    +  intron         CMV intron (fragment): modified intron A from human cytomegalovirus
   2581..2599    +  promoter       SP6 promoter: promoter for bacteriophage SP6 RNA polymerase
   2603..2640    +  CDS            IgH signal sequence (fragment): signal sequence from the mouse immunoglobulin heavy chain variable region
   2743..3741    +  CDS            SIRPB1 (fragment): SIRBL_HUMAN - Experimental evidence at protein level: Swiss-Prot protein existence level 1. Immunoglobulin-like cell surface receptor involved in the negative regulation of receptor tyrosine kinase-coupled signaling processes. From Homo sapiens (Human).
   3874..4053    +  CDS            Comp (fragment): COMP_RAT - Experimental evidence at protein level: Swiss-Prot protein existence level 1. May play a role in the structural integrity of cartilage via its interaction with other extracellular matrix proteins such as the collagens and fibronectin. Can mediate the interaction of chondrocytes with the cartilage extracellular matrix through interaction with cell surface integrin receptors. Could play a role in the pathogenesis of osteoarthritis. Potent suppressor of apoptosis in both primary chondrocytes and transformed cells. Suppresses apoptosis by blocking the activation of caspase-3 and by indu
   4041..5493    +  CDS            SEAP (fragment): secreted alkaline phosphatase from human placenta The natural enzyme has a C-terminal transmembrane sequence that is replaced by a GPI anchor.
   5518..5559    +  CDS            AviTag™ (fragment): peptide tag that allows for enzymatic biotinylation
   5563..5586    +  CDS            8xHis: 8xHis affinity tag
   5732..5843    +  polyA_signal   bGH poly(A) signal: bovine growth hormone polyadenylation signal
   5844..5952    +  rep_origin     f1 ori (fragment): f1 bacteriophage origin of replication; arrow indicates direction of (+) strand synthesis
   5966..6295    +  promoter       SV40 promoter: SV40 enhancer and early promoter
   6343..6390    +  promoter       EM7 promoter: synthetic bacterial promoter&nbsp
   6409..7008    +  CDS            PuroR (fragment): puromycin N-acetyltransferase; pac from Streptomyces; confers resistance to puromycin
   7018..7143    +  CDS            ble (fragment): BLE_KLEPN - Experimental evidence at protein level: Swiss-Prot protein existence level 1. Binding protein with a strong affinity to the bleomycin family of antibiotics. Binds to CL990; an antimitotic-antibiotic compound. From Klebsiella pneumoniae.
   7138..7259    +  polyA_signal   SV40 poly(A) signal: SV40 polyadenylation signal
   7312..8172    -  CDS            AmpR: β-lactamase; bla; confers resistance to ampicillin, carbenicillin, and related antibiotics
   8175..89      -  promoter       AmpR promoter (fragment) (across the origin): bla
