[The description below was written by a language model from this plasmid's Addgene catalogue record and pLannotate feature annotations shown in this document.]
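Description:
pD649-HAsp-SIRPA-COMP5AP-AviTag-9xHis is a mammalian expression plasmid of 8,182 bp, built on the pD649 backbone, that produces the extracellular domain of human SIRPA (SHPS1, CD172A) as a secreted fusion protein. It is maintained in E. coli at high copy through a ColE1/pUC-type origin and selected with ampicillin via the β-lactamase gene. The feature table also shows an SV40 promoter/EM7 promoter unit driving a puromycin N-acetyltransferase coding region ending in an SV40 poly(A) signal, which would allow selection of transfected mammalian cells. Short annotated fragments of KanR, lacZα, ble and the f1 origin appear to be backbone remnants.

Expression is driven by the CMV immediate-early enhancer and promoter, followed by a fragment of CMV intron A and an SP6 promoter that also serves as a sequencing primer site. The reading frame opens with a signal peptide: the name indicates an HA signal peptide, although the annotation software matched this region to an immunoglobulin heavy-chain signal sequence fragment. The roughly 1 kb SIRPA ectodomain follows; it was labelled as the closely related paralogue SIRPB1 by the software, whereas the catalogue identifies it as SIRPA. It is flanked by retained NotI and AscI sites, so ectodomains can be exchanged. Downstream on the backbone are a segment of rat cartilage oligomeric matrix protein (the coiled-coil region, which pentamerises the fusion), human placental alkaline phosphatase as an enzymatic reporter, an AviTag for enzymatic biotinylation and a polyhistidine tag for purification, terminated by the bGH poly(A) signal. The multivalent, enzyme-tagged protein comes from a collection used to screen interactions among human IgSF cell-surface proteins. The depositor notes that some plasmids in the collection may carry an IS4-like transposase upstream of the CMV promoter; none is annotated here.
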