Addgene plasmid #157347: pD649-HAsp-SIRPA-COMP5AP-AviTag-9xHis
Purpose: Mammalian expression of cell-surface protein extracellular domain fused to COMP5AP-AviTag-9xHis. Protein is secreted from cells.
Depositing lab: Chris Garcia. Depositing organization: Stanford University. Publication: A Human IgSF Cell-Surface Interactome Reveals a Complex Network of Protein-Protein Interactions. Wojtowicz WM, Vielmetter J, Fernandes RA, Siepe DH, Eastman CL, Chisholm GB, Cox S, Klock H, Anderson PW, Rue SM, Miller JJ, Glaser SM, Bragstad ML, Vance J, Lam AW, Lesley SA, Zinn K, Garcia KC. Cell. 2020 Aug 20;182(4):1027-1043.e17. doi: 10.1016/j.cell.2020.07.025. PubMed 32822567.
Backbone
  Vector backbone: pD649
  Backbone size w/o insert (bp): 7153
  Vector type: Mammalian Expression
Growth in bacteria
  Bacterial resistance: Ampicillin, 100 μg/mL
  Growth temperature: 37°C
  Growth strain: DH5alpha
  Copy number: High Copy
Gene/Insert
  Gene/Insert name: SIRPA (alt name: SHPS1)
  Species: H. sapiens (human)
  Insert size (bp): 1029
  Entrez Gene: SIRPA (a.k.a. BIT, CD172A, MFR, MYD-1, P84, PTPNS1, SHPS1, SIRP)
  Promoter: CMV/SP6
  Tag / fusion protein: COMP5AP-AviTag-9xHis (C terminal on backbone)
  Cloning method: Restriction Enzyme; 5′ cloning site GCGGCCGC (not destroyed); 3′ cloning site GGCGCGCC (not destroyed)
  Sequencing primers: 5′ ATTTAGGTGACACTATAG; 3′ CGTCGCACTCCATCACGGTG
Resource information
  A portion of this plasmid was derived from a plasmid made by: synthesis by ThermoFisher
Terms and licenses: Academic/Nonprofit Terms; Industry Terms: Not Available to Industry
Depositor comments: Some plasmids in this collection may have an IS4-like element ISVsa5 family transposase upstream of the CMV promoter.
How to cite: pD649-HAsp-SIRPA-COMP5AP-AviTag-9xHis was a gift from Chris Garcia (Addgene plasmid # 157347 ; http://n2t.net/addgene:157347 ; RRID:Addgene_157347)
