>Addgene plasmid #157347 | pD649-HAsp-SIRPA-COMP5AP-AviTag-9xHis | depositor partial sequence | sequence record 303804 | insert (extracellular domain)
GAAGAGGAACTGCAAGTGATCCAGCCTGACAAGTCTGTGCTGGTGGCTGCCGGCGAAACAGCCACACTGA
GATGTACCGCCACCTCTCTGATCCCTGTGGGCCCTATTCAGTGGTTTAGAGGCGCCGGACCTGGCAGAGA
GCTGATCTACAATCAGAAAGAGGGACACTTCCCCAGAGTGACCACCGTGTCCGACCTGACCAAGCGGAAC
AACATGGACTTCAGCATCCGGATCGGCAACATCACACCAGCCGATGCCGGCACCTACTACTGCGTGAAGT
TTAGAAAGGGCAGCCCCGACGACGTGGAATTCAAATCTGGCGCCGGAACAGAGCTGTCTGTGCGGGCTAA
ACCTAGCGCTCCTGTGGTTTCTGGACCTGCCGCTAGAGCTACACCTCAGCACACCGTGTCTTTTACCTGC
GAGAGCCACGGCTTCAGCCCCAGAGATATCACCCTGAAGTGGTTCAAGAACGGCAACGAGCTGAGCGACT
TCCAGACCAATGTGGACCCTGTGGGAGAGAGCGTGTCCTACTCTATCCACAGCACAGCCAAGGTGGTGCT
GACCAGAGAAGATGTGCACTCCCAAGTGATCTGCGAGGTGGCCCATGTGACACTGCAAGGCGATCCTCTG
AGAGGCACCGCCAACCTGAGCGAGACAATCAGAGTGCCTCCTACACTGGAAGTGACCCAGCAGCCTGTCA
GAGCCGAGAATCAAGTGAACGTGACCTGCCAAGTGCGGAAGTTCTACCCTCAGAGACTGCAGCTGACCTG
GCTGGAAAACGGCAATGTGTCCAGAACCGAGACAGCCAGCACCGTGACAGAGAACAAGGACGGCACATAC
AACTGGATGAGCTGGCTGCTGGTCAATGTGTCTGCCCACAGAGATGACGTGAAGCTGACATGCCAGGTGG
AACACGATGGACAGCCTGCCGTGTCTAAGAGCCACGACCTGAAAGTGTCTGCTCACCCCAAAGAGCAGGG
CTCTAACACAGCCGCCGAGAACACAGGCAGCAACGAGCGGAACATCTAT
